>Addgene plasmid #132977 | pME-gata2a | addgene full sequence | sequence record 263467 | Addgene NGS Result
CCTCTCCCCGCGCGTTGGCCGATTCATTAATGCAGCTGGCACGACAGGTTTCCCGACTGGAAAGCGGGCA
GTGAGCGCAACGCAATTAATACGCGTACCGCTAGCCAGGAAGAGTTTGTAGAAACGCAAAAAGGCCATCC
GTCAGGATGGCCTTCTGCTTAGTTTGATGCCTGGCAGTTTATGGCGGGCGTCCTGCCCGCCACCCTCCGG
GCCGTTGCTTCACAACGTTCAAATCCGCTCCCGGCGGATTTGTCCTACTCAGGAGAGCGTTCACCGACAA
ACAACAGATAAAACGAAAGGCCCAGTCTTCCGACTGAGCCTTTCGTTTTATTTGATGCCTGGCAGTTCCC
TACTCTCGCGTTAACGCTAGCATGGATGTTTTCCCAGTCACGACGTTGTAAAACGACGGCCAGTCTTAAG
CTCGGGCCCCAAATAATGATTTTATTTTGACTGATAGTGACCTGTTCGTTGCAACAAATTGATGAGCAAT
GCTTTTTTATAATGCCAACTTTGTACAAAAAAGCAGGCTCCGCCACCATGGAGGTTGCGGCCGATCAGTC
TCGATGGATGGCCCACCATCATGCGGTACTCAATGGCCAGCACCCAGAGTCACATCATCACGGGCTTACA
CACAATTACATGGAGCCCATGGCCCCTCTTCTACCCCCGGACGAGGTGGATGTGTTCTTGAATCACTTGG
ACTCGCAGGGGAACCCCTACTACTCCAACTCTCGGGCTAGAGTATCGTACGGACAAGCGCACGCTCGTCT
CACGGGAAGTCAGGTCTGTCGGCCACACCTCATACACAGTCCCGGTATTCCCTGGCTGGACAGCGGGAAG
GCAGCGCTCTCCGCCGCCCACCACAACGCCTGGGCGGTCAGCCACTTCAGCAAGCCCGGCCTGCACCCCG
CCAGCGCCGCTTATCCGTGCAGCAGCAGTTCAAGCACGGCTCCAGTTTCCTCCCTCACATCCGCAACCCA
CTCCAGTCCGCATCCCCTTTATAATTTCCCCCCAACCCCACCGAAAGACGTATCACCAGACCCCGGTCCT
TCTTCTCCGACATCCACCACTGCAAGAATGGACGAAAAGGAGTCCATCAAGTACCAAGTGTCCATCGCAG
ATGGCATGAAAATGGAGGGATGTAGTCCTCTTCGGGGAAGCTTGGCTATGAGTGCACAGACACCCTCCAC
ACATCATCCCATCCCGACCTACCCAACCTACTCCCTGCCCGCGCCACACGACTACGGCGGCGGCCTGTTT
CATCCCGGTACCCTCCTCAGCGGATCCGCTTCCAGCTTCACACCTAAATGTAAAAGCAAGACGCGATCGT
GCTCAGAGGGGCGTGAATGTGTGAACTGTGGAGCCACCTCCACCCCGCTGTGGCGGCGGGATGGAACGGG
CCACTACCTCTGCAACGCGTGCGGCCTGTACCACAAGATGAACGGCCAGAACAGACCCCTTATCAAGCCA
AAGCGCAGACTGTCTGCGGCGAGGCGAGCTGGCACCTGCTGCGCGAACTGCCAGACAACCACGACCACCC
TGTGGCGGCGCAACGGGAACGGTGACCCGGTGTGCAACGCCTGCGGGCTCTACTACAAACTCCACAACGT
CAACAGGCCACTGACCATGAAGAAGGAGGGCATCCAAACACGCAACCGCAAGATGTCCAGCAAGTCCAAG
AGGAGTAAACGATCTGGTGAGGGTTTCGAGGAGCTCTCCAAGTGCATGCAGGACAAGACCTCTCCGTTTG
GCAGCGCCAGCGCCCTGGCAAGCCACATGCCACACATGGGCCACCTGCCACCGTTCAGCCATTCCGGACA
CATGCTGCCCACGCCGACCCCCATTCACCCCACATTCAGCCACCCGCACCATTCCGGCCGCTCTCCCGCC
TGGGCCGAACCACACCACCCAGCTTTCTTGTACAAAGTTGGCATTATAAGAAAGCATTGCTTATCAATTT
GTTGCAACGAACAGGTCACTATCAGTCAAAATAAAATCATTATTTGCCATCCAGCTGATATCCCCTATAG
TGAGTCGTATTACATGGTCATAGCTGTTTCCTGGCAGCTCTGGCCCGTGTCTCAAAATCTCTGATGTTAC
ATTGCACAAGATAAAAATATATCATCATGAACAATAAAACTGTCTGCTTACATAAACAGTAATACAAGGG
GTGTTATGAGCCATATTCAACGGGAAACGTCGAGGCCGCGATTAAATTCCAACATGGATGCTGATTTATA
TGGGTATAAATGGGCTCGCGATAATGTCGGGCAATCAGGTGCGACAATCTATCGCTTGTATGGGAAGCCC
GATGCGCCAGAGTTGTTTCTGAAACATGGCAAAGGTAGCGTTGCCAATGATGTTACAGATGAGATGGTCA
GACTAAACTGGCTGACGGAATTTATGCCTCTTCCGACCATCAAGCATTTTATCCGTACTCCTGATGATGC
ATGGTTACTCACCACTGCGATCCCCGGAAAAACAGCATTCCAGGTATTAGAAGAATATCCTGATTCAGGT
GAAAATATTGTTGATGCGCTGGCAGTGTTCCTGCGCCGGTTGCATTCGATTCCTGTTTGTAATTGTCCTT
TTAACAGCGATCGCGTATTTCGTCTCGCTCAGGCGCAATCACGAATGAATAACGGTTTGGTTGATGCGAG
TGATTTTGATGACGAGCGTAATGGCTGGCCTGTTGAACAAGTCTGGAAAGAAATGCATAAACTTTTGCCA
TTCTCACCGGATTCAGTCGTCACTCATGGTGATTTCTCACTTGATAACCTTATTTTTGACGAGGGGAAAT
TAATAGGTTGTATTGATGTTGGACGAGTCGGAATCGCAGACCGATACCAGGATCTTGCCATCCTATGGAA
CTGCCTCGGTGAGTTTTCTCCTTCATTACAGAAACGGCTTTTTCAAAAATATGGTATTGATAATCCTGAT
ATGAATAAATTGCAGTTTCATTTGATGCTCGATGAGTTTTTCTAATCAGAATTGGTTAATTGGTTGTAAC
ACTGGCAGAGCATTACGCTGACTTGACGGGACGGCGCAAGCTCATGACCAAAATCCCTTAACGTGAGTTA
CGCGTCGTTCCACTGAGCGTCAGACCCCGTAGAAAAGATCAAAGGATCTTCTTGAGATCCTTTTTTTCTG
CGCGTAATCTGCTGCTTGCAAACAAAAAAACCACCGCTACCAGCGGTGGTTTGTTTGCCGGATCAAGAGC
TACCAACTCTTTTTCCGAAGGTAACTGGCTTCAGCAGAGCGCAGATACCAAATACTGTTCTTCTAGTGTA
GCCGTAGTTAGGCCACCACTTCAAGAACTCTGTAGCACCGCCTACATACCTCGCTCTGCTAATCCTGTTA
CCAGTGGCTGCTGCCAGTGGCGATAAGTCGTGTCTTACCGGGTTGGACTCAAGACGATAGTTACCGGATA
AGGCGCAGCGGTCGGGCTGAACGGGGGGTTCGTGCACACAGCCCAGCTTGGAGCGAACGACCTACACCGA
ACTGAGATACCTACAGCGTGAGCTATGAGAAAGCGCCACGCTTCCCGAAGGGAGAAAGGCGGACAGGTAT
CCGGTAAGCGGCAGGGTCGGAACAGGAGAGCGCACGAGGGAGCTTCCAGGGGGAAACGCCTGGTATCTTT
ATAGTCCTGTCGGGTTTCGCCACCTCTGACTTGAGCGTCGATTTTTGTGATGCTCGTCAGGGGGGCGGAG
CCTATGGAAAAACGCCAGCAACGCGGCCTTTTTACGGTTCCTGGCCTTTTGCTGGCCTTTTGCTCACATG
TTCTTTCCTGCGTTATCCCCTGATTCTGTGGATAACCGTATTACCGCCTTTGAGTGAGCTGATACCGCTC
GCCGCAGCCGAACGACCGAGCGCAGCGAGTCAGTGAGCGAGGAAGCGGAAGAGCGCCCAATACGCAAACC
G
Features (pLannotate 1.2.2; 10 found; start..end, strand, type, name):
    129..156     -  terminator     rrnB T2 terminator: transcription terminator T2 from the E. coli rrnB gene
    288..331     +  terminator     rrnB T1 terminator: Escherichia coli rrnB; transcription terminator T1 from the E. coli rrnB gene
    378..414     -  CDS            lacZα (fragment): LacZα fragment of β-galactosidase; lacZ fragment
    430..529     +  protein_bind   attL1: mutant version of attL; recombination site for the Gateway® LR reaction LR Clonase™
    538..1875    +  CDS            Gata2 (fragment): GATA2_MOUSE - Experimental evidence at protein level: Swiss-Prot protein existence level 1. Transcriptional activator which regulates endothelin-1 gene expression in endothelial cells. Binds to the consensus sequence 5'- AGATAG-3'. From Mus musculus (Mouse).
   1907..2006    -  protein_bind   attL2: mutant version of attL; recombination site for the Gateway® LR reaction LR Clonase™
   2024..2042    -  promoter       T7 promoter: promoter for bacteriophage T7 RNA polymerase
   2176..2985    +  CDS            KanR: aminoglycoside phosphotransferase; aph(3')-Ia; confers resistance to kanamycin in bacteria or G418 (Geneticin®) in eukaryotes
   3132..3720    +  rep_origin     ori: high-copy-number ColE1/pMB1/pBR322/pUC origin of replication
   3903..74      +  CDS            lacI (fragment) (across the origin): lac repressor; lacI; The lac repressor binds to the lac operator to inhibit transcription in E. coli. This inhibition can be relieved by adding lactose or isopropyl-β-D-thiogalactopyranoside (IPTG).
