[The description below was written by a language model from this plasmid's Addgene catalogue record and pLannotate feature annotations shown in this document.]
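Description:
pME-gata2a is a Gateway middle-entry clone built on the pDONR221 backbone, carrying the full-length coding sequence of zebrafish (Danio rerio) gata2a with its stop codon removed. The plasmid is about 3.9 kb, of which the insert is roughly 1.4 kb. It is propagated in E. coli from a high-copy ColE1/pUC-type origin and selected with kanamycin through an aminoglycoside phosphotransferase (KanR) gene. The annotated feature table matches this layout. The open reading frame lies between attL1 and attL2 sites, as expected for the product of a BP reaction into pDONR221. The automated annotation labels the ORF as a fragment of mouse Gata2, which reflects homology-based matching to the closest database protein rather than the actual species of origin. rrnB T1 and T2 terminators sit upstream of the cassette to insulate it from read-through transcription. A T7 promoter lies just beyond attL2, oriented back toward the insert. The short lacZα and lacI fragments are backbone remnants with no functional role.

As an entry clone, the plasmid has no eukaryotic promoter of its own, so gata2a is not expressed from it in animal cells. It instead serves as a donor in LR Clonase recombination, which moves the ORF into a destination vector, typically in multisite assemblies alongside a 5′ promoter element and a 3′ element. Leaving out the stop codon lets the gata2a sequence be read through in frame into a C-terminal tag, fluorescent protein or other downstream fusion partner supplied by the 3′ component. The associated publication concerns the zebrafish lymphatic system and its valves, which suggests use in building gata2a expression or fusion transgenes for that work, although the record does not specify the final constructs made.
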