Addgene plasmid #132977: pME-gata2a
Purpose: full-length of gata2a without stop codon in pmE Gateway vector
Depositing lab: Nathan Lawson. Depositing organization: University of Massachusetts, Worcester. Publication: Valves Are a Conserved Feature of the Zebrafish Lymphatic System. Shin M, Nozaki T, Idrizi F, Isogai S, Ogasawara K, Ishida K, Yuge S, Roscoe B, Wolfe SA, Fukuhara S, Mochizuki N, Deguchi T, Lawson ND. Dev Cell. 2019 Nov 4;51(3):374-386.e5. doi: 10.1016/j.devcel.2019.08.019. Epub 2019 Sep 26. PubMed 31564611.
Backbone
  Vector backbone: pDONR221
  Backbone size w/o insert (bp): 2543
  Total vector size (bp): 3919
  Vector type: Gateway vector
Growth in bacteria
  Bacterial resistance: Kanamycin, 50 μg/mL
  Growth temperature: 37°C
  Growth strain: DH5alpha
  Copy number: High Copy
Gene/Insert
  Gene/Insert name: gata2a
  Species: D. rerio (zebrafish)
  Insert size (bp): 1376
  Entrez Gene: gata2a (a.k.a. gata2, zg2)
  Cloning method: Gateway Cloning
  Sequencing primers: 5′ M13F; 3′ M13R-pUC
Terms and licenses: Academic/Nonprofit Terms; Industry Terms: Not Available to Industry
How to cite: pME-gata2a was a gift from Nathan Lawson (Addgene plasmid # 132977 ; http://n2t.net/addgene:132977 ; RRID:Addgene_132977)
